Addgene plasmid #196485: pcpBpaRS_v2
Purpose: To express benzoylphenylalanine-specific variant of E. coli TyrRS (pBpaRS) and its cognate amber suppressor tRNA to allow UAG codon to be translated into benzoylphenylalanine.
Depositing lab: Kensaku Sakamoto. Depositing organization: RIKEN Center for Biosystems Dynamics Research, Kobe. Publication: Site-specific incorporation of unnatural amino acids into proteins in mammalian cells. Hino N, Sakamoto K, Yokoyama S. Methods Mol Biol. 2012;794:215-28. doi: 10.1007/978-1-61779-331-8_13. PubMed 21956565.
Backbone
  Vector backbone: pcDNA4/TO
  Backbone manufacturer: Thermo Fisher (Invitrogen)
  Backbone size w/o insert (bp): 5100
  Vector type: Mammalian Expression
Growth in bacteria
  Bacterial resistance: Ampicillin, 100 μg/mL
  Growth temperature: 37°C
  Growth strain: DH5alpha
  Copy number: High Copy
Gene/Insert
  Gene/Insert name: benzoylphenylalanine-specific variant of E. coli TyrRS (pBpaRS), amber suppressor tRNA
  Species: E. coli (synthetase), Bacillus stearothermophilus (tRNA)
  Promoter: SV40(synthetase), Pol III tRNA promoter (tRNA), CMV for additional expression of recombinant proteins
  Cloning method: TOPO Cloning
  Sequencing primers: 5′ Unknown
Resource information
  A portion of this plasmid was derived from a plasmid made by: Synthetic
Terms and licenses: Academic/Nonprofit Terms; Industry Terms: Not Available to Industry
How to cite: pcpBpaRS_v2 was a gift from Kensaku Sakamoto (Addgene plasmid # 196485 ; http://n2t.net/addgene:196485 ; RRID:Addgene_196485)
