[The description below was written by a language model from this plasmid's Addgene catalogue record and pLannotate feature annotations shown in this document.]
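Description:
pcpBpaRS_v2 is a mammalian expression plasmid built on the pcDNA4/TO backbone that supplies an orthogonal aminoacyl-tRNA synthetase/tRNA pair for site-specific incorporation of the photo-crosslinking unnatural amino acid p-benzoyl-phenylalanine in response to amber (UAG) codons. It is propagated in E. coli as a high-copy plasmid through its ColE1/pUC-type origin and selected with ampicillin via the β-lactamase gene. An f1 origin is also present.

The synthetase, a benzoylphenylalanine-specific variant of E. coli tyrosyl-tRNA synthetase (annotated as tyrS), is driven by the SV40 enhancer/early promoter. It is followed by a short sequence annotated as an HA-tag fragment, suggesting a C-terminal epitope tag, and terminated by the SV40 poly(A) signal. Only a small fragment of the bleomycin/Zeocin-binding gene remains downstream, which suggests that the synthetase occupies the position of the backbone's original mammalian selection marker. No intact mammalian selection marker is annotated.

The cognate amber suppressor tRNA, recorded as derived from Bacillus stearothermophilus, appears as eight annotated tandem copies upstream of the CMV region. According to the record it is transcribed by RNA polymerase III from a tRNA promoter, and the multiple copies presumably raise suppressor levels.

The backbone's CMV enhancer/promoter with tet operator sequences and the bGH poly(A) signal remain, with no annotated coding sequence between them. The record describes this cassette as available for additional expression of a recombinant protein, such as a target gene carrying an in-frame amber codon. The plasmid is typically used to place benzoylphenylalanine at a defined position in a protein expressed in mammalian cells.
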