Features (pLannotate 1.2.2; 30 found; start..end, strand, type, name):
     24..76      -  misc_feature   bom (fragment): basis of mobility region from pBR322
    301..382     +  ncRNA          tRNA: Accession: RF00005 - tRNA
    480..561     +  ncRNA          tRNA: Accession: RF00005 - tRNA
    659..740     +  ncRNA          tRNA: Accession: RF00005 - tRNA
    872..953     +  ncRNA          tRNA: Accession: RF00005 - tRNA
   1051..1132    +  ncRNA          tRNA: Accession: RF00005 - tRNA
   1230..1311    +  ncRNA          tRNA: Accession: RF00005 - tRNA
   1443..1524    +  ncRNA          tRNA: Accession: RF00005 - tRNA
   1622..1703    +  ncRNA          tRNA: Accession: RF00005 - tRNA
   1794..1947    +  CDS            TcR (fragment): tetracycline efflux protein; tet; confers resistance to tetracycline
   1973..2352    +  enhancer       CMV enhancer: human cytomegalovirus immediate early enhancer
   2353..2556    +  promoter       CMV promoter: human cytomegalovirus (CMV) immediate early promoter
   2558..2577    +  promoter       PLtetO-1 promoter (fragment): modified phage lambda PL promoter with tet operator sites (Lutz and Bujard, 1997)
   2579..2598    +  promoter       PLtetO-1 promoter (fragment): modified phage lambda PL promoter with tet operator sites (Lutz and Bujard, 1997)
   2606..2639    +  promoter       TRE3GV promoter (fragment): 3rd-generation Tet-responsive promoter that can be activated by binding of Tet-On® 3G, optimized for retroviral and lentiviral vectors
   2833..3057    +  polyA_signal   bGH poly(A) signal: bovine growth hormone polyadenylation signal
   3061..3082    +  promoter       SV40 promoter (fragment): SV40 enhancer and early promoter
   3103..3531    +  rep_origin     f1 ori (sequence partly withheld): f1 bacteriophage origin of replication; arrow indicates direction of (+) strand synthesis
   3545..3874    +  promoter       SV40 promoter: SV40 enhancer and early promoter
   3937..5208    +  CDS            tyrS: SYY_ECOLI - Experimental evidence at protein level: Swiss-Prot protein existence level 1. Catalyzes the attachment of L-tyrosine to tRNA(Tyr) in a two- step reaction: tyrosine is first activated by ATP to form Tyr-AMP and then transferred to the acceptor end of tRNA(Tyr) (PubMed:4292198, PubMed:4579631). Can also mischarge tRNA(Tyr) with D-tyrosine, leading to the formation of D-tyrosyl-tRNA(Tyr), which can be hydrolyzed by the D-aminoacyl-tRNA deacylase (PubMed:4292198). In vitro, can also use the non-natural amino acid azatyrosine (PubMed:11006270). From Escherichia coli (strain K12).
   5209..5237    +  CDS            3xHA (fragment): three tandem HA epitope tags
   5257..5382    +  CDS            ble (fragment): BLE_KLEPN - Experimental evidence at protein level: Swiss-Prot protein existence level 1. Binding protein with a strong affinity to the bleomycin family of antibiotics. Binds to CL990; an antimitotic-antibiotic compound. From Klebsiella pneumoniae.
   5377..5498    +  polyA_signal   SV40 poly(A) signal: SV40 polyadenylation signal
   5571..5587    -  protein_bind   lac operator: The lac repressor binds to the lac operator to inhibit transcription in E. coli. This inhibition can be relieved by adding lactose or isopropyl-β-D-thiogalactopyranoside (IPTG). lac repressor encoded by lacI
   5595..5625    -  promoter       lac promoter: promoter for the E. coli lac operon
   5640..5661    -  protein_bind   CAP binding site: CAP binding activates transcription in the presence of cAMP. E. coli catabolite activator protein
   5674..5766    -  CDS            lacI (fragment): lac repressor; lacI; The lac repressor binds to the lac operator to inhibit transcription in E. coli. This inhibition can be relieved by adding lactose or isopropyl-β-D-thiogalactopyranoside (IPTG).
   5949..6537    -  rep_origin     ori: high-copy-number ColE1/pMB1/pBR322/pUC origin of replication
   6708..7568    -  CDS            AmpR: β-lactamase; bla; confers resistance to ampicillin, carbenicillin, and related antibiotics
   7569..7673    -  promoter       AmpR promoter: bla
>Addgene plasmid #196485 | pcpBpaRS_v2 | addgene full sequence | sequence record 388866 | Addgene NGS Result
GATCGGGAGATCTCCCGATCCCCTATGGTGCACTCTCAGTACAATCTGCTCTGATGCCGCATAGTTAAGC
CAGTATCTGCTCCCTGCTTGTGTGTTGGAGGTCGCTGAGTAGTGCGCGAGCAAAATTTAAGCTACAACAA
GGCAAGGCTTGACCGACAATTGCATGAAGAATCTGCTTAGGGTTAGGCGTTTTGCGCTGCTTCGGCCCTT
TCGTCTTCAAGAATTCAGCGAGTGTTAACCCTGCCTAGCGCTCCGGTTTTTCTGTGCTGAACCTCAGGGG
ACGCCGACACACGTACACGTCGGAGGGGTAGCGAAGTGGCTAAACGCGGCGGACTCTAAATCCGCTCCCT
TTGGGTTCGGCGGTTCGAATCCGTCCCCCTCCAGACAAGTGCGGTTTTTTTCTCCAGCTCCCGCCAGCAG
ACTGGAGCGCTCCGGTTTTTCTGTGCTGAACCTCAGGGGACGCCGACACACGTACACGTCGGAGGGGTAG
CGAAGTGGCTAAACGCGGCGGACTCTAAATCCGCTCCCTTTGGGTTCGGCGGTTCGAATCCGTCCCCCTC
CAGACAAGTGCGGTTTTTTTCTCCAGCTCCCGCCAGCTTCCTGGAGTGCTCCGGTTTTTCTGTGCTGAAC
CTCAGGGGACGCCGACACACGTACACGTCGGAGGGGTAGCGAAGTGGCTAAACGCGGCGGACTCTAAATC
CGCTCCCTTTGGGTTCGGCGGTTCGAATCCGTCCCCCTCCAGACAAGTGCGGTTTTTTTCTCCAGCTCCC
GCGACTACGATATTCGCGCAGAAGCTTAGCGAGTGTTAACCCTGCCTAGCGCTCCGGTTTTTCTGTGCTG
AACCTCAGGGGACGCCGACACACGTACACGTCGGAGGGGTAGCGAAGTGGCTAAACGCGGCGGACTCTAA
ATCCGCTCCCTTTGGGTTCGGCGGTTCGAATCCGTCCCCCTCCAGACAAGTGCGGTTTTTTTCTCCAGCT
CCCGCCAGCAGACTGGAGCGCTCCGGTTTTTCTGTGCTGAACCTCAGGGGACGCCGACACACGTACACGT
CGGAGGGGTAGCGAAGTGGCTAAACGCGGCGGACTCTAAATCCGCTCCCTTTGGGTTCGGCGGTTCGAAT
CCGTCCCCCTCCAGACAAGTGCGGTTTTTTTCTCCAGCTCCCGCCAGCTTCCTGGAGCGCTCCGGTTTTT
CTGTGCTGAACCTCAGGGGACGCCGACACACGTACACGTCGGAGGGGTAGCGAAGTGGCTAAACGCGGCG
GACTCTAAATCCGCTCCCTTTGGGTTCGGCGGTTCGAATCCGTCCCCCTCCAGACAAGTGCGGTTTTTTT
CTCCAGCTCCCGCGACTACGATATTCGCGCAGGAATTCAGCGAGTGTTAACCCTGCCTAGCGCTCCGGTT
TTTCTGTGCTGAACCTCAGGGGACGCCGACACACGTACACGTCGGAGGGGTAGCGAAGTGGCTAAACGCG
GCGGACTCTAAATCCGCTCCCTTTGGGTTCGGCGGTTCGAATCCGTCCCCCTCCAGACAAGTGCGGTTTT
TTTCTCCAGCTCCCGCCAGCAGACTGGAGCGCTCCGGTTTTTCTGTGCTGAACCTCAGGGGACGCCGACA
CACGTACACGTCGGAGGGGTAGCGAAGTGGTTAAACGCGGCGGACTCTAAATCCGCTCCCTTTGGGTTCG
GCGGTTCGAATCCGTCCCCCTCCAGACAAGTGCGGTTTTTTTCTCCAGCTCCCGCCAGCTTCCTGGAGCG
CTCCGGTTTTTCTCCAGCTCCCGCGACTACGATATTCGCGCAGGGATCCTCTACGCCGGACGCATCGTGG
CCGGCATCACCGGCGCCACAGGTGCGGTTGCTGGCGCCTATATCGCCGACATCACCGATGGGGAAGATCG
GGCTCGCCACTTCGGGCTCATGAGCGCTTGTTTCGGCGTGGGTATGGTGGCAGGCCCGATGTACGGGCCA
GATATACGCGTTGACATTGATTATTGACTAGTTATTAATAGTAATCAATTACGGGGTCATTAGTTCATAG
CCCATATATGGAGTTCCGCGTTACATAACTTACGGTAAATGGCCCGCCTGGCTGACCGCCCAACGACCCC
CGCCCATTGACGTCAATAATGACGTATGTTCCCATAGTAACGCCAATAGGGACTTTCCATTGACGTCAAT
GGGTGGAGTATTTACGGTAAACTGCCCACTTGGCAGTACATCAAGTGTATCATATGCCAAGTACGCCCCC
TATTGACGTCAATGACGGTAAATGGCCCGCCTGGCATTATGCCCAGTACATGACCTTATGGGACTTTCCT
ACTTGGCAGTACATCTACGTATTAGTCATCGCTATTACCATGGTGATGCGGTTTTGGCAGTACATCAATG
GGCGTGGATAGCGGTTTGACTCACGGGGATTTCCAAGTCTCCACCCCATTGACGTCAATGGGAGTTTGTT
TTGGCACCAAAATCAACGGGACTTTCCAAAATGTCGTAACAACTCCGCCCCATTGACGCAAATGGGCGGT
AGGCGTGTACGGTGGGAGGTCTATATAAGCAGAGCTCTCCCTATCAGTGATAGAGATCTCCCTATCAGTG
ATAGAGATCGTCGACGAGCTCGTTTAGTGAACCGTCAGATCGCCTGGAGACGCCATCCACGCTGTTTTGA
CCTCCATAGAAGACACCGGGACCGATCCAGCCTCCGGACTCTAGCGTTTAAACTTAAGCTTGGTACCGAG
CTCGGATCCACTAGTCCAGTGTGGTGGAATTCTGCAGATATCCAGCACAGTGGCGGCCGCTCGAGTCTAG
AGGGCCCGTTTAAACCCGCTGATCAGCCTCGACTGTGCCTTCTAGTTGCCAGCCATCTGTTGTTTGCCCC
TCCCCCGTGCCTTCCTTGACCCTGGAAGGTGCCACTCCCACTGTCCTTTCCTAATAAAATGAGGAAATTG
CATCGCATTGTCTGAGTAGGTGTCATTCTATTCTGGGGGGTGGGGTGGGGCAGGACAGCAAGGGGGAGGA
TTGGGAAGACAATAGCAGGCATGCTGGGGATGCGGTGGGCTCTATGGCTTCTGAGGCGGAAAGAACCAGC
TGGGGCTCTAGGGGGTATCCCC
[124 nt withheld, positions 3103-3226]
C
[91 nt withheld, positions 3228-3318]
A
[49 nt withheld, positions 3320-3368]
CCTTTGACGTTGGAGTCCACGTTCTTT
[37 nt withheld, positions 3396-3432]
ACCCTATCTCGGTCTATTCTTTTGATTTATAAGGGATTTTGCCGATTTCGGCCTATTGGTTAAAAAATGA
GCTGATTTAACAAAAATTTAACGCGAATTAATTCTGTGGAATGTGTGTCAGTTAGGGTGTGGAAAGTCCC
CAGGCTCCCCAGCAGGCAGAAGTATGCAAAGCATGCATCTCAATTAGTCAGCAACCAGGTGTGGAAAGTC
CCCAGGCTCCCCAGCAGGCAGAAGTATGCAAAGCATGCATCTCAATTAGTCAGCAACCATAGTCCCGCCC
CTAACTCCGCCCATCCCGCCCCTAACTCCGCCCAGTTCCGCCCATTCTCCGCCCCATGGCTGACTAATTT
TTTTTATTTATGCAGAGGCCGAGGCCGCCTCTGCCTCTGAGCTATTCCAGAAGTAGTGAGGAGGCTTTTT
TGGAGGCCTAGGCTTTTGCAAAAAGCTCCCGGGAGCTTGTATATCCATTTTCGGATCTGATCAGCACCAC
ACAGAATTCCCACCATGGCAAGCAGTAACTTGATTAAACAATTGCAAGAGCGGGGGCTGGTAGCCCAGGT
GACGGACGAGGAAGCGTTAGCAGAGCGACTGGCGCAAGGCCCGATCGCGCTCGGTTGCGGCTTCGATCCT
ACCGCTGACAGCTTGCATTTGGGGCATCTTGTTCCATTGTTATGCCTGAAACGCTTCCAGCAGGCGGGCC
ACAAGCCGGTTGCGCTGGTAGGCGGCGCGACGGGTCTGATTGGCGACCCGAGCTTCAAAGCTGCCGAGCG
TAAGCTGAACACCGAAGAAACTGTTCAGGAGTGGGTGGACAAAATCCGTAAGCAGGTTGCCCCGTTCCTC
GATTTCGACTGTGGAGAAAACTCTGCTATCGCGGCGAACAACTATGACTGGTTCGGCAATATGAATGTGC
TGACCTTCCTGCGCGATATTGGCAAACACTTCTCCGTTAACCAGATGATCAACAAAGAAGCGGTTAAGCA
GCGTCTCAACCGTGAAGATCAGGGGATTTCGTTCACTGAGTTTTCCTACAACCTGTTGCAGGGTTATGGC
TTCGCCTGTGCGAACAAACAGTACGGTGTGGTGCTGCAAATTGGTGGTTCTGACCAGTGGGGTAACATCA
CTTCTGGTATCGACCTGACCCGTCGTCTGCATCAGAATCAGGTGTTTGGCCTGACCGTTCCGCTGATCAC
TAAAGCAGATGGCACCAAATTTGGTAAAACTGAAGGCGGCGCAGTCTGGTTGGATCCGAAGAAAACCAGC
CCGTACAAATTCTACCAGTTCTGGATCAACACTGCGGATGCCGACGTTTACCGCTTCCTGAAGTTCTTCA
CCTTTATGAGCATTGAAGAGATCAACGCCCTGGAAGAAGAAGATAAAAACAGCGGTAAAGCACCGCGCGC
CCAGTATGTACTGGCGGAGCAGGTGACTCGTCTGGTTCACGGTGAAGAAGGTTTACAGGCGGCAAAACGT
ATTACCGAATGCCTGTTCAGCGGTTCTTTGAGTGCGCTGAGTGAAGCGGACTTCGAACAGCTGGCGCAGG
ACGGCGTACCGATGGTTGAGATGGAAAAGGGCGCAGACCTGATGCAGGCACTGGTCGATTCTGAACTGCA
ACCTTCCCGTGGTCAGGCACGTAAAACTATCGCCTCCAATGCCATCACCATTAACGGTGAAAAACAGTCC
GATCCTGAATACTTCTTTAAAGAAGAAGATCGTCTGTTTGGTCGTTTTACCTTACTGCGTCGCGGTAAAA
AGAATTACTGTCTGATTTGCTGGAAATACCCATACGATGTTCCAGATTACGCTTAACTCGAGTGTGTGGT
GCTACGAGATTTCGATTCCACCGCCGCCTTCTATGAAAGGTTGGGCTTCGGAATCGTTTTCCGGGACGCC
GGCTGGATGATCCTCCAGCGCGGGGATCTCATGCTGGAGTTCTTCGCCCACCCCAACTTGTTTATTGCAG
CTTATAATGGTTACAAATAAAGCAATAGCATCACAAATTTCACAAATAAAGCATTTTTTTCACTGCATTC
TAGTTGTGGTTTGTCCAAACTCATCAATGTATCTTATCATGTCTGTATACCGTCGACCTCTAGCTAGAGC
TTGGCGTAATCATGGTCATAGCTGTTTCCTGTGTGAAATTGTTATCCGCTCACAATTCCACACAACATAC
GAGCCGGAAGCATAAAGTGTAAAGCCTGGGGTGCCTAATGAGTGAGCTAACTCACATTAATTGCGTTGCG
CTCACTGCCCGCTTTCCAGTCGGGAAACCTGTCGTGCCAGCTGCATTAATGAATCGGCCAACGCGCGGGG
AGAGGCGGTTTGCGTATTGGGCGCTCTTCCGCTTCCTCGCTCACTGACTCGCTGCGCTCGGTCGTTCGGC
TGCGGCGAGCGGTATCAGCTCACTCAAAGGCGGTAATACGGTTATCCACAGAATCAGGGGATAACGCAGG
AAAGAACATGTGAGCAAAAGGCCAGCAAAAGGCCAGGAACCGTAAAAAGGCCGCGTTGCTGGCGTTTTTC
CATAGGCTCCGCCCCCCTGACGAGCATCACAAAAATCGACGCTCAAGTCAGAGGTGGCGAAACCCGACAG
GACTATAAAGATACCAGGCGTTTCCCCCTGGAAGCTCCCTCGTGCGCTCTCCTGTTCCGACCCTGCCGCT
TACCGGATACCTGTCCGCCTTTCTCCCTTCGGGAAGCGTGGCGCTTTCTCATAGCTCACGCTGTAGGTAT
CTCAGTTCGGTGTAGGTCGTTCGCTCCAAGCTGGGCTGTGTGCACGAACCCCCCGTTCAGCCCGACCGCT
GCGCCTTATCCGGTAACTATCGTCTTGAGTCCAACCCGGTAAGACACGACTTATCGCCACTGGCAGCAGC
CACTGGTAACAGGATTAGCAGAGCGAGGTATGTAGGCGGTGCTACAGAGTTCTTGAAGTGGTGGCCTAAC
TACGGCTACACTAGAAGAACAGTATTTGGTATCTGCGCTCTGCTGAAGCCAGTTACCTTCGGAAAAAGAG
TTGGTAGCTCTTGATCCGGCAAACAAACCACCGCTGGTAGCGGTGGTTTTTTTGTTTGCAAGCAGCAGAT
TACGCGCAGAAAAAAAGGATCTCAAGAAGATCCTTTGATCTTTTCTACGGGGTCTGACGCTCAGTGGAAC
GAAAACTCACGTTAAGGGATTTTGGTCATGAGATTATCAAAAAGGATCTTCACCTAGATCCTTTTAAATT
AAAAATGAAGTTTTAAATCAATCTAAAGTATATATGAGTAAACTTGGTCTGACAGTTACCAATGCTTAAT
CAGTGAGGCACCTATCTCAGCGATCTGTCTATTTCGTTCATCCATAGTTGCCTGACTCCCCGTCGTGTAG
ATAACTACGATACGGGAGGGCTTACCATCTGGCCCCAGTGCTGCAATGATACCGCGAGACCCACGCTCAC
CGGCTCCAGATTTATCAGCAATAAACCAGCCAGCCGGAAGGGCCGAGCGCAGAAGTGGTCCTGCAACTTT
ATCCGCCTCCATCCAGTCTATTAATTGTTGCCGGGAAGCTAGAGTAAGTAGTTCGCCAGTTAATAGTTTG
CGCAACGTTGTTGCCATTGCTACAGGCATCGTGGTGTCACGCTCGTCGTTTGGTATGGCTTCATTCAGCT
CCGGTTCCCAACGATCAAGGCGAGTTACATGATCCCCCATGTTGTGCAAAAAAGCGGTTAGCTCCTTCGG
TCCTCCGATCGTTGTCAGAAGTAAGTTGGCCGCAGTGTTATCACTCATGGTTATGGCAGCACTGCATAAT
TCTCTTACTGTCATGCCATCCGTAAGATGCTTTTCTGTGACTGGTGAGTACTCAACCAAGTCATTCTGAG
AATAGTGTATGCGGCGACCGAGTTGCTCTTGCCCGGCGTCAATACGGGATAATACCGCGCCACATAGCAG
AACTTTAAAAGTGCTCATCATTGGAAAACGTTCTTCGGGGCGAAAACTCTCAAGGATCTTACCGCTGTTG
AGATCCAGTTCGATGTAACCCACTCGTGCACCCAACTGATCTTCAGCATCTTTTACTTTCACCAGCGTTT
CTGGGTGAGCAAAAACAGGAAGGCAAAATGCCGCAAAAAAGGGAATAAGGGCGACACGGAAATGTTGAAT
ACTCATACTCTTCCTTTTTCAATATTATTGAAGCATTTATCAGGGTTATTGTCTCATGAGCGGATACATA
TTTGAATGTATTTAGAAAAATAAACAAATAGGGGTTCCGCGCACATTTCCCCGAAAAGTGCCACCTGACG
TCGACG
